>Addgene plasmid #147925 | pcDNA3.1-MS2-HA-EGFP_X | depositor full sequence | sequence record 290372 | Full Sequence
GACGGATCGGGAGATCTCCCGATCCCCTATGGTGCACTCTCAGTACAATCTGCTCTGATGCCGCATAGTT
AAGCCAGTATCTGCTCCCTGCTTGTGTGTTGGAGGTCGCTGAGTAGTGCGCGAGCAAAATTTAAGCTACA
ACAAGGCAAGGCTTGACCGACAATTGCATGAAGAATCTGCTTAGGGTTAGGCGTTTTGCGCTGCTTCGCG
ATGTACGGGCCAGATATACGCGTTGACATTGATTATTGACTAGTTATTAATAGTAATCAATTACGGGGTC
ATTAGTTCATAGCCCATATATGGAGTTCCGCGTTACATAACTTACGGTAAATGGCCCGCCTGGCTGACCG
CCCAACGACCCCCGCCCATTGACGTCAATAATGACGTATGTTCCCATAGTAACGCCAATAGGGACTTTCC
ATTGACGTCAATGGGTGGAGTATTTACGGTAAACTGCCCACTTGGCAGTACATCAAGTGTATCATATGCC
AAGTACGCCCCCTATTGACGTCAATGACGGTAAATGGCCCGCCTGGCATTATGCCCAGTACATGACCTTA
TGGGACTTTCCTACTTGGCAGTACATCTACGTATTAGTCATCGCTATTACCATGGTGATGCGGTTTTGGC
AGTACATCAATGGGCGTGGATAGCGGTTTGACTCACGGGGATTTCCAAGTCTCCACCCCATTGACGTCAA
TGGGAGTTTGTTTTGGCACCAAAATCAACGGGACTTTCCAAAATGTCGTAACAACTCCGCCCCATTGACG
CAAATGGGCGGTAGGCGTGTACGGTGGGAGGTCTATATAAGCAGAGCTCTCTGGCTAACTAGAGAACCCA
CTGCTTACTGGCTTATCGAAATTAATACGACTCACTATAGGGAGACCCAAGCTTGCCACCATGGCTTCTA
ACTTTACTCAGTTCGTTCTCGTCGACAATGGCGGAACTGGCGACGTGACTGTCGCCCCAAGCAACTTCGC
TAACGGGGTCGCTGAATGGATCAGCTCTAACTCGCGATCACAGGCTTACAAAGTAACCTGTAGCGTTCGT
CAGAGCTCTGCGCAGAATCGCAAATACACCATCAAAGTCGAGGTGCCTAAAGTGGCAACCCAGACTGTTG
GTGGTGAAGAGCTTCCTGTAGCCGGATGGAGATCTTACTTAAATATGGAACTAACCATTCCAATTTTCGC
CACGAATTCCGACTGCGAGCTTATTGTTAAGGCAATGCAAGGTCTCCTAAAAGATGGAAACCCGATTCCC
TCGGCCATCGCGGCCAACTCCGGCATCTACGGAGGTGGAGGTGGATCTGGTGGATCTCCTCCACATATGG
CTTACCCATACGATGTTCCAGATTACGCTCCTCCAAAGCTTGGATCCATGGTGAGCAAGGGCGAGGAGCT
GTTCACCGGGGTGGTGCCCATCCTGGTCGAGCTGGACGGCGACGTAAACGGCCACAAGTTCAGCGTGTCC
GGCGAGGGCGAGGGCGATGCCACCTACGGCAAGCTGACCCTGAAGTTCATCTGCACCACCGGCAAGCTGC
CCGTGCCCTGGCCCACCCTCGTGACCACCCTGACCTACGGCGTGCAGTGCTTCAGCCGCTACCCCGACCA
CATGAAGCAGCACGACTTCTTCAAGTCCGCCATGCCCGAAGGCTACGTCCAGGAGCGCACCATCTTCTTC
AAGGACGACGGCAACTACAAGACCCGCGCCGAGGTGAAGTTCGAGGGCGACACCCTGGTGAACCGCATCG
AGCTGAAGGGCATCGACTTCAAGGAGGACGGCAACATCCTGGGGCACAAGCTGGAGTACAACTACAACAG
CCACAACGTCTATATCATGGCCGACAAGCAGAAGAACGGCATCAAGGTGAACTTCAAGATCCGCCACAAC
ATCGAGGACGGCAGTGTGCAGCTCGCCGACCACTACCAGCAGAACACCCCCATCGGCGACGGCCCCGTGC
TGCTGCCCGACAACCACTACCTGAGCACCCAGTCCGCCCTGAGCAAAGACCCCAACGAGAAGCGCGATCA
CATGGTCCTGCTGGAGTTCGTGACCGCCGCCGGGATCACTCTCGGCATGGACGAGCTGTACAAGTCCGGA
CTCAGAGGTGGATCTGGTGGATCTCCTCCACATCTCGAGTCTAGAGCGGCCGCCTAGAGGGCCCTATTCT
ATAGTGTCACCTAAATGCTAGAGCTCGCTGATCAGCCTCGACTGTGCCTTCTAGTTGCCAGCCATCTGTT
GTTTGCCCCTCCCCCGTGCCTTCCTTGACCCTGGAAGGTGCCACTCCCACTGTCCTTTCCTAATAAAATG
AGGAAATTGCATCGCATTGTCTGAGTAGGTGTCATTCTATTCTGGGGGGTGGGGTGGGGCAGGACAGCAA
GGGGGAGGATTGGGAAGACAATAGCAGGCATGCTGGGGATGCGGTGGGCTCTATGGCTTCTGAGGCGGAA
AGAACCAGCTGGGGCTCTAGGGGGTATCCCC
[124 nt withheld, positions 2482-2605]
C
[91 nt withheld, positions 2607-2697]
A
[49 nt withheld, positions 2699-2747]
CCTTTGACGTTGGAGTCCACGTTCTTT
[37 nt withheld, positions 2775-2811]
ACCCTATCTCGGTCTATTCTTTTGATTTATAAGGGATTTTGCCGATTTCGGCCTATTGGTTAAAAAATGA
GCTGATTTAACAAAAATTTAACGCGAATTAATTCTGTGGAATGTGTGTCAGTTAGGGTGTGGAAAGTCCC
CAGGCTCCCCAGCAGGCAGAAGTATGCAAAGCATGCATCTCAATTAGTCAGCAACCAGGTGTGGAAAGTC
CCCAGGCTCCCCAGCAGGCAGAAGTATGCAAAGCATGCATCTCAATTAGTCAGCAACCATAGTCCCGCCC
CTAACTCCGCCCATCCCGCCCCTAACTCCGCCCAGTTCCGCCCATTCTCCGCCCCATGGCTGACTAATTT
TTTTTATTTATGCAGAGGCCGAGGCCGCCTCTGCCTCTGAGCTATTCCAGAAGTAGTGAGGAGGCTTTTT
TGGAGGCCTAGGCTTTTGCAAAAAGCTCCCGGGAGCTTGTATATCCATTTTCGGATCTGATCAAGAGACA
GGATGAGGATCGTTTCGCATGATTGAACAAGATGGATTGCACGCAGGTTCTCCGGCCGCTTGGGTGGAGA
GGCTATTCGGCTATGACTGGGCACAACAGACAATCGGCTGCTCTGATGCCGCCGTGTTCCGGCTGTCAGC
GCAGGGGCGCCCGGTTCTTTTTGTCAAGACCGACCTGTCCGGTGCCCTGAATGAACTGCAGGACGAGGCA
GCGCGGCTATCGTGGCTGGCCACGACGGGCGTTCCTTGCGCAGCTGTGCTCGACGTTGTCACTGAAGCGG
GAAGGGACTGGCTGCTATTGGGCGAAGTGCCGGGGCAGGATCTCCTGTCATCTCACCTTGCTCCTGCCGA
GAAAGTATCCATCATGGCTGATGCAATGCGGCGGCTGCATACGCTTGATCCGGCTACCTGCCCATTCGAC
CACCAAGCGAAACATCGCATCGAGCGAGCACGTACTCGGATGGAAGCCGGTCTTGTCGATCAGGATGATC
TGGACGAAGAGCATCAGGGGCTCGCGCCAGCCGAACTGTTCGCCAGGCTCAAGGCGCGCATGCCCGACGG
CGAGGATCTCGTCGTGACCCATGGCGATGCCTGCTTGCCGAATATCATGGTGGAAAATGGCCGCTTTTCT
GGATTCATCGACTGTGGCCGGCTGGGTGTGGCGGACCGCTATCAGGACATAGCGTTGGCTACCCGTGATA
TTGCTGAAGAGCTTGGCGGCGAATGGGCTGACCGCTTCCTCGTGCTTTACGGTATCGCCGCTCCCGATTC
GCAGCGCATCGCCTTCTATCGCCTTCTTGACGAGTTCTTCTGAGCGGGACTCTGGGGTTCGAAATGACCG
ACCAAGCGACGCCCAACCTGCCATCACGAGATTTCGATTCCACCGCCGCCTTCTATGAAAGGTTGGGCTT
CGGAATCGTTTTCCGGGACGCCGGCTGGATGATCCTCCAGCGCGGGGATCTCATGCTGGAGTTCTTCGCC
CACCCCAACTTGTTTATTGCAGCTTATAATGGTTACAAATAAAGCAATAGCATCACAAATTTCACAAATA
AAGCATTTTTTTCACTGCATTCTAGTTGTGGTTTGTCCAAACTCATCAATGTATCTTATCATGTCTGTAT
ACCGTCGACCTCTAGCTAGAGCTTGGCGTAATCATGGTCATAGCTGTTTCCTGTGTGAAATTGTTATCCG
CTCACAATTCCACACAACATACGAGCCGGAAGCATAAAGTGTAAAGCCTGGGGTGCCTAATGAGTGAGCT
AACTCACATTAATTGCGTTGCGCTCACTGCCCGCTTTCCAGTCGGGAAACCTGTCGTGCCAGCTGCATTA
ATGAATCGGCCAACGCGCGGGGAGAGGCGGTTTGCGTATTGGGCGCTCTTCCGCTTCCTCGCTCACTGAC
TCGCTGCGCTCGGTCGTTCGGCTGCGGCGAGCGGTATCAGCTCACTCAAAGGCGGTAATACGGTTATCCA
CAGAATCAGGGGATAACGCAGGAAAGAACATGTGAGCAAAAGGCCAGCAAAAGGCCAGGAACCGTAAAAA
GGCCGCGTTGCTGGCGTTTTTCCATAGGCTCCGCCCCCCTGACGAGCATCACAAAAATCGACGCTCAAGT
CAGAGGTGGCGAAACCCGACAGGACTATAAAGATACCAGGCGTTTCCCCCTGGAAGCTCCCTCGTGCGCT
CTCCTGTTCCGACCCTGCCGCTTACCGGATACCTGTCCGCCTTTCTCCCTTCGGGAAGCGTGGCGCTTTC
TCATAGCTCACGCTGTAGGTATCTCAGTTCGGTGTAGGTCGTTCGCTCCAAGCTGGGCTGTGTGCACGAA
CCCCCCGTTCAGCCCGACCGCTGCGCCTTATCCGGTAACTATCGTCTTGAGTCCAACCCGGTAAGACACG
ACTTATCGCCACTGGCAGCAGCCACTGGTAACAGGATTAGCAGAGCGAGGTATGTAGGCGGTGCTACAGA
GTTCTTGAAGTGGTGGCCTAACTACGGCTACACTAGAAGAACAGTATTTGGTATCTGCGCTCTGCTGAAG
CCAGTTACCTTCGGAAAAAGAGTTGGTAGCTCTTGATCCGGCAAACAAACCACCGCTGGTAGCGGTTTTT
TTGTTTGCAAGCAGCAGATTACGCGCAGAAAAAAAGGATCTCAAGAAGATCCTTTGATCTTTTCTACGGG
GTCTGACGCTCAGTGGAACGAAAACTCACGTTAAGGGATTTTGGTCATGAGATTATCAAAAAGGATCTTC
ACCTAGATCCTTTTAAATTAAAAATGAAGTTTTAAATCAATCTAAAGTATATATGAGTAAACTTGGTCTG
ACAGTTACCAATGCTTAATCAGTGAGGCACCTATCTCAGCGATCTGTCTATTTCGTTCATCCATAGTTGC
CTGACTCCCCGTCGTGTAGATAACTACGATACGGGAGGGCTTACCATCTGGCCCCAGTGCTGCAATGATA
CCGCGAGACCCACGCTCACCGGCTCCAGATTTATCAGCAATAAACCAGCCAGCCGGAAGGGCCGAGCGCA
GAAGTGGTCCTGCAACTTTATCCGCCTCCATCCAGTCTATTAATTGTTGCCGGGAAGCTAGAGTAAGTAG
TTCGCCAGTTAATAGTTTGCGCAACGTTGTTGCCATTGCTACAGGCATCGTGGTGTCACGCTCGTCGTTT
GGTATGGCTTCATTCAGCTCCGGTTCCCAACGATCAAGGCGAGTTACATGATCCCCCATGTTGTGCAAAA
AAGCGGTTAGCTCCTTCGGTCCTCCGATCGTTGTCAGAAGTAAGTTGGCCGCAGTGTTATCACTCATGGT
TATGGCAGCACTGCATAATTCTCTTACTGTCATGCCATCCGTAAGATGCTTTTCTGTGACTGGTGAGTAC
TCAACCAAGTCATTCTGAGAATAGTGTATGCGGCGACCGAGTTGCTCTTGCCCGGCGTCAATACGGGATA
ATACCGCGCCACATAGCAGAACTTTAAAAGTGCTCATCATTGGAAAACGTTCTTCGGGGCGAAAACTCTC
AAGGATCTTACCGCTGTTGAGATCCAGTTCGATGTAACCCACTCGTGCACCCAACTGATCTTCAGCATCT
TTTACTTTCACCAGCGTTTCTGGGTGAGCAAAAACAGGAAGGCAAAATGCCGCAAAAAAGGGAATAAGGG
CGACACGGAAATGTTGAATACTCATACTCTTCCTTTTTCAATATTATTGAAGCATTTATCAGGGTTATTG
TCTCATGAGCGGATACATATTTGAATGTATTTAGAAAAATAAACAAATAGGGGTTCCGCGCACATTTCCC
CGAAAAGTGCCACCTGACGTC
Features (pLannotate 1.2.2; 23 found; start..end, strand, type, name):
     28..80      -  misc_feature   bom (fragment): basis of mobility region from pBR322
    235..614     +  enhancer       CMV enhancer: human cytomegalovirus immediate early enhancer
    615..818     +  promoter       CMV promoter: human cytomegalovirus (CMV) immediate early promoter
    814..847     +  LTR            5' LTR (truncated) (fragment): truncated 5' long terminal repeat (LTR) from HIV-1
    863..881     +  promoter       T7 promoter: promoter for bacteriophage T7 RNA polymerase
    904..1290    +  CDS            MS2: bacteriophage MS2 coat protein binds to a specific stem-loop structure in the viral RNA (Peabody, 1993)
   1333..1359    +  CDS            3xHA (fragment): three tandem HA epitope tags
   1378..2094    +  CDS            EGFP: EGFP is a basic (constitutively fluorescent) green fluorescent protein published in 1996, derived from Aequorea victoria. It is reported to be a rapidly-maturing weak dimer with moderate acid sensitivity.
   2168..2186    -  promoter       SP6 promoter: promoter for bacteriophage SP6 RNA polymerase
   2212..2436    +  polyA_signal   bGH poly(A) signal: bovine growth hormone polyadenylation signal
   2440..2461    +  promoter       SV40 promoter (fragment): SV40 enhancer and early promoter
   2482..2910    +  rep_origin     f1 ori (sequence partly withheld): f1 bacteriophage origin of replication; arrow indicates direction of (+) strand synthesis
   2924..3253    +  promoter       SV40 promoter: SV40 enhancer and early promoter
   3320..4111    +  CDS            neo: KKA2_KLEPN - Also known as kan, nptII. Experimental evidence at protein level: Swiss-Prot protein existence level 1. Resistance to kanamycin, neomycin, paromomycin, ribostamycin, butirosin and gentamicin B. From Klebsiella pneumoniae.
   4135..4293    +  CDS            ble (fragment): BLE_KLEPN - Experimental evidence at protein level: Swiss-Prot protein existence level 1. Binding protein with a strong affinity to the bleomycin family of antibiotics. Binds to CL990; an antimitotic-antibiotic compound. From Klebsiella pneumoniae.
   4288..4409    +  polyA_signal   SV40 poly(A) signal: SV40 polyadenylation signal
   4482..4498    -  protein_bind   lac operator: The lac repressor binds to the lac operator to inhibit transcription in E. coli. This inhibition can be relieved by adding lactose or isopropyl-β-D-thiogalactopyranoside (IPTG). lac repressor encoded by lacI
   4506..4536    -  promoter       lac promoter: promoter for the E. coli lac operon
   4551..4572    -  protein_bind   CAP binding site: CAP binding activates transcription in the presence of cAMP. E. coli catabolite activator protein
   4585..4677    -  CDS            lacI (fragment): lac repressor; lacI; The lac repressor binds to the lac operator to inhibit transcription in E. coli. This inhibition can be relieved by adding lactose or isopropyl-β-D-thiogalactopyranoside (IPTG).
   4860..5445    -  rep_origin     ori: high-copy-number ColE1/pMB1/pBR322/pUC origin of replication
   5616..6476    -  CDS            AmpR: β-lactamase; bla; confers resistance to ampicillin, carbenicillin, and related antibiotics
   6477..6581    -  promoter       AmpR promoter: bla
