[The description below was written by a language model from this plasmid's Addgene catalogue record and pLannotate feature annotations shown in this document.]
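Description:
pcDNA3.1-MS2-HA-EGFP_X is a 6.6 kb mammalian expression plasmid. The catalogue lists the backbone as unknown, but the name and the annotated layout fit a pcDNA3.1-type vector. It is propagated in E. coli as a high-copy plasmid from a ColE1/pUC-type origin and selected with ampicillin through the β-lactamase gene and its own promoter. An f1 origin is also present, which in principle allows single-stranded DNA production. For selection in mammalian cells, the SV40 enhancer/early promoter drives a neomycin phosphotransferase gene that ends in an SV40 polyadenylation signal. This cassette normally confers G418 resistance. Several short annotated fragments (HIV-1 LTR, ble, lacI, bom and a partial SV40 promoter) are probably backbone remnants or software matches rather than functional elements.

The expression cassette uses the human CMV immediate-early enhancer and promoter and finishes with the bovine growth hormone polyadenylation signal. Between them lie three coding segments in the same orientation: the bacteriophage MS2 coat protein, a short HA epitope sequence (annotated as a fragment of a 3xHA tag) and EGFP. This arrangement suggests a single MS2-HA-EGFP fusion protein, although the record does not confirm the reading frame across the junctions. A T7 promoter sits upstream of the insert and a reverse-oriented SP6 promoter downstream, and both can be used for in vitro transcription or as sequencing primer sites.

The stated purpose is simply mammalian expression of EGFP. Because the MS2 coat protein binds a specific RNA stem-loop, fusions of this kind are commonly used to tether a protein to reporter mRNAs carrying MS2 binding sites. In such tethering assays an EGFP fusion would plausibly act as an inert, HA-detectable control, which fits the associated study of translational repression, though the record does not state this role.
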