Addgene plasmid #147925: pcDNA3.1-MS2-HA-EGFP_X
Purpose: Mammalian Expression of EGFP
Depositing lab: Elisa Izaurralde. Depositing organization: Max Planck Institute for Developmental Biology. Publication: Structural basis for the Nanos-mediated recruitment of the CCR4-NOT complex and translational repression. Bhandari D, Raisch T, Weichenrieder O, Jonas S, Izaurralde E. Genes Dev. 2014 Apr 15;28(8):888-901. doi: 10.1101/gad.237289.113. PubMed 24736845.
Backbone
  Vector backbone: Unknown
  Vector type: Mammalian Expression
Growth in bacteria
  Bacterial resistance: Ampicillin, 100 μg/mL
  Growth temperature: 37°C
  Growth strain: DH5alpha
  Copy number: High Copy
Gene/Insert
  Gene/Insert name: EGFP
  Species: Other
  Cloning method: Unknown
Terms and licenses: Academic/Nonprofit Terms; Industry Terms: Not Available to Industry
Depositor comments: Plasmids from this collection were made available to the research community and donated after the lab closed. Please note that the sequence provided by the depositing laboratory may be theoretical/predicted or based on Sanger sequencing results. There may be discrepancies between sequencing results obtained by Addgene and the depositor sequence. If an Addgene verified sequence is not available, please contact before placing your order to request that our lab fully sequence the plasmid.
How to cite: pcDNA3.1-MS2-HA-EGFP_X was a gift from Elisa Izaurralde (Addgene plasmid # 147925 ; http://n2t.net/addgene:147925 ; RRID:Addgene_147925)
